>Addgene plasmid #209057 | pDONR223-EGFP | addgene full sequence | sequence record 413683 | Addgene NGS Result
CTTTCCTGCGTTATCCCCTGATTCTGTGGATAACCGTATTACCGCCTTTGAGTGAGCTGATACCGCTCGC
CGCAGCCGAACGACCGAGCGCAGCGAGTCAGTGAGCGAGGAAGCGGAAGAGCGCCCAATACGCAAACCGC
CTCTCCCCGCGCGTTGGCCGATTCATTAATGCAGCTGGCACGACAGGTTTCCCGACTGGAAAGCGGGCAG
TGAGCGCAACGCAATTAATACGCGTACCGCTAGCCAGGAAGAGTTTGTAGAAACGCAAAAAGGCCATCCG
TCAGGATGGCCTTCTGCTTAGTTTGATGCCTGGCAGTTTATGGCGGGCGTCCTGCCCGCCACCCTCCGGG
CCGTTGCTTCACAACGTTCAAATCCGCTCCCGGCGGATTTGTCCTACTCAGGAGAGCGTTCACCGACAAA
CAACAGATAAAACGAAAGGCCCAGTCTTCCGACTGAGCCTTTCGTTTTATTTGATGCCTGGCAGTTCCCT
ACTCTCGCGTTAACGCTAGCATGGATGTTTTCCCAGTCACGACGTTGTAAAACGACGGCCAGTCTTAAGC
TCGGGCCCCAAATAATGATTTTATTTTGACTGATAGTGACCTGTTCGTTGCAACAAATTGATGAGCAATG
CTTTTTTATAATGCCAACTTTGTACAAAAAAGCAGGCTTCGTGAGCAAGGGCGAGGAGCTGTTCACCGGG
GTGGTGCCCATCCTGGTCGAGCTGGACGGCGACGTAAACGGCCACAAGTTCAGCGTGTCCGGCGAGGGCG
AGGGCGATGCCACCTACGGCAAGCTGACCCTGAAGTTCATCTGCACCACCGGCAAGCTGCCCGTGCCCTG
GCCCACCCTCGTGACCACCCTGACCTACGGCGTGCAGTGCTTCAGCCGCTACCCCGACCACATGAAGCAG
CACGACTTCTTCAAGTCCGCCATGCCCGAAGGCTACGTCCAGGAGCGCACCATCTTCTTCAAGGACGACG
GCAACTACAAGACCCGCGCCGAGGTGAAGTTCGAGGGCGACACCCTGGTGAACCGCATCGAGCTGAAGGG
CATCGACTTCAAGGAGGACGGCAACATCCTGGGGCACAAGCTGGAGTACAACTACAACAGCCACAACGTC
TATATCATGGCCGACAAGCAGAAGAACGGCATCAAGGTGAACTTCAAGATCCGCCACAACATCGAGGACG
GCAGCGTGCAGCTCGCCGACCACTACCAGCAGAACACCCCCATCGGCGACGGCCCCGTGCTGCTGCCCGA
CAACCACTACCTGAGCACCCAGTCCGCCCTGAGCAAAGACCCCAACGAGAAGCGCGATCACATGGTCCTG
CTGGAGTTCGTGACCGCCGCCGGGATCACTCTCGGCATGGACGAGCTGTACAAGTAAAACCCAGCTTTCT
TGTACAAAGTTGGCATTATAAGAAAGCATTGCTTATCAATTTGTTGCAACGAACAGGTCACTATCAGTCA
AAATAAAATCATTATTTGCCATCCAGCTGATATCCCCTATAGTGAGTCGTATTACATGGTCATAGCTGTT
TCCTGGCAGCTCTGGCCCGTGTCTCAAAATCTCTGATGTTACATTGCACAAGATAAAAATATATCATCAT
GCCTCCTCTAGACCAGCCAGGACAGAAATGCCTCGACTTCGCTGCTACCCAAGGTTGCCGGGTGACGCAC
ACCGTGGAAACGGATGAAGGCACGAACCCAGTGGACATAAGCCTGTTCGGTTCGTAAGCTGTAATGCAAG
TAGCGTATGCGCTCACGCAACTGGTCCAGAACCTTGACCGAACGCAGCGGTGGTAACGGCGCAGTGGCGG
TTTTCATGGCTTGTTATGACTGTTTTTTTGGGGTACAGTCTATGCCTCGGGCATCCAAGCAGCAAGCGCG
TTACGCCGTGGGTCGATGTTTGATGTTATGGAGCAGCAACGATGTTACGCAGCAGGGCAGTCGCCCTAAA
ACAAAGTTAAACATTATGAGGGAAGCGGTGATCGCCGAAGTATCGACTCAACTATCAGAGGTAGTTGGCG
TCATCGAGCGCCATCTCGAACCGACGTTGCTGGCCGTACATTTGTACGGCTCCGCAGTGGATGGCGGCCT
GAAGCCACACAGTGATATTGATTTGCTGGTTACGGTGACCGTAAGGCTTGATGAAACAACGCGGCGAGCT
TTGATCAACGACCTTTTGGAAACTTCGGCTTCCCCTGGAGAGAGCGAGATTCTCCGCGCTGTAGAAGTCA
CCATTGTTGTGCACGACGACATCATTCCGTGGCGTTATCCAGCTAAGCGCGAACTGCAATTTGGAGAATG
GCAGCGCAATGACATTCTTGCAGGTATCTTCGAGCCAGCCACGATCGACATTGATCTGGCTATCTTGCTG
ACAAAAGCAAGAGAACATAGCGTTGCCTTGGTAGGTCCAGCGGCGGAGGAACTCTTTGATCCGGTTCCTG
AACAGGATCTATTTGAGGCGCTAAATGAAACCTTAACGCTATGGAACTCGCCGCCCGACTGGGCTGGCGA
TGAGCGAAATGTAGTGCTTACGTTGTCCCGCATTTGGTACAGCGCAGTAACCGGCAAAATCGCGCCGAAG
GATGTCGCTGCCGACTGGGCAATGGAGCGCCTGCCGGCCCAGTATCAGCCCGTCATACTTGAAGCTAGAC
AGGCTTATCTTGGACAAGAAGAAGATCGCTTGGCCTCGCGCGCAGATCAGTTGGAAGAATTTGTCCACTA
CGTGAAAGGCGAGATCACCAAGGTAGTCGGCAAATAACCCTCGAGCCACCCATGACCAAAATCCCTTAAC
GTGAGTTACGCGTCGTTCCACTGAGCGTCAGACCCCGTAGAAAAGATCAAAGGATCTTCTTGAGATCCTT
TTTTTCTGCGCGTAATCTGCTGCTTGCAAACAAAAAAACCACCGCTACCAGCGGTGGTTTGTTTGCCGGA
TCAAGAGCTACCAACTCTTTTTCCGAAGGTAACTGGCTTCAGCAGAGCGCAGATACCAAATACTGTTCTT
CTAGTGTAGCCGTAGTTAGGCCACCACTTCAAGAACTCTGTAGCACCGCCTACATACCTCGCTCTGCTAA
TCCTGTTACCAGTGGCTGCTGCCAGTGGCGATAAGTCGTGTCTTACCGGGTTGGACTCAAGACGATAGTT
ACCGGATAAGGCGCAGCGGTCGGGCTGAACGGGGGGTTCGTGCACACAGCCCAGCTTGGAGCGAACGACC
TACACCGAACTGAGATACCTACAGCGTGAGCTATGAGAAAGCGCCACGCTTCCCGAAGGGAGAAAGGCGG
ACAGGTATCCGGTAAGCGGCAGGGTCGGAACAGGAGAGCGCACGAGGGAGCTTCCAGGGGGAAACGCCTG
GTATCTTTATAGTCCTGTCGGGTTTCGCCACCTCTGACTTGAGCGTCGATTTTTGTGATGCTCGTCAGGG
GGGCGGAGCCTATGGAAAAACGCCAGCAACGCGGCCTTTTTACGGTTCCTGGCCTTTTGCTGGCCTTTTG
CTCACATGTT
Features (pLannotate 1.2.2; 12 found; start..end, strand, type, name):
    121..213     +  CDS            lacI (fragment): lac repressor; lacI; The lac repressor binds to the lac operator to inhibit transcription in E. coli. This inhibition can be relieved by adding lactose or isopropyl-β-D-thiogalactopyranoside (IPTG).
    268..295     -  terminator     rrnB T2 terminator: transcription terminator T2 from the E. coli rrnB gene
    427..470     +  terminator     rrnB T1 terminator: Escherichia coli rrnB; transcription terminator T1 from the E. coli rrnB gene
    517..553     -  CDS            lacZα (fragment): LacZα fragment of β-galactosidase; lacZ fragment
    569..668     +  protein_bind   attL1: mutant version of attL; recombination site for the Gateway® LR reaction LR Clonase™
    671..1387    +  CDS            EGFP: the original enhanced GFP (Yang et al., 1996) mammalian codon-optimized
   1389..1488    -  protein_bind   attL2: mutant version of attL; recombination site for the Gateway® LR reaction LR Clonase™
   1506..1524    -  promoter       T7 promoter: promoter for bacteriophage T7 RNA polymerase
   1714..1737    +  promoter       Pc promoter (fragment): intI1 (promoter lies within the coding sequence); class 1 integron promoter
   1913..1969    +  CDS            GmR (fragment): gentamycin acetyltransferase; aacC1; confers resistance to gentamycin
   1976..2767    +  CDS            SmR: aminoglycoside adenylyltransferase (Murphy, 1985); aadA; confers resistance to spectinomycin and streptomycin
   2860..3448    +  rep_origin     ori: high-copy-number ColE1/pMB1/pBR322/pUC origin of replication
