[The description below was written by a language model from this plasmid's Addgene catalogue record and pLannotate feature annotations shown in this document.]
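Description:
pDONR223-EGFP is a small (about 3.5 kb) Gateway entry clone built on the pDONR223 backbone, carrying the coding sequence for enhanced green fluorescent protein (EGFP, the mammalian codon-optimized derivative of Aequorea victoria GFP). It is propagated in E. coli from a high-copy ColE1/pUC-type origin of replication and selected with spectinomycin through the aadA (SmR) aminoglycoside adenylyltransferase gene. This gene sits downstream of annotated fragments of a class 1 integron Pc promoter and a gentamicin acetyltransferase gene, which appear to be remnants of the integron-derived resistance cassette.

The EGFP open reading frame is flanked by attL1 and attL2 sites, the arrangement produced when an insert is recombined into a donor vector. These sites allow directional transfer of the insert into any attR-containing destination vector by an LR Clonase reaction. The rrnB T1 and T2 terminators lie upstream of attL1 and help insulate the insert from read-through transcription in bacteria. A T7 promoter sits just beyond attL2 in reverse orientation, and short lacI and lacZα fragments are backbone remnants with no evident function.

Although the catalogue lists the vector type as mammalian expression, the feature table shows no mammalian promoter or polyadenylation signal. Expression in mammalian cells would therefore depend on the destination vector that receives EGFP. The plasmid is best seen as a shuttle source of EGFP for making Gateway expression constructs, for instance a fluorescent reporter or control open reading frame. The record does not state the specific role it played in the associated exon perturbation screening study.
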