Addgene plasmid #209057: pDONR223-EGFP
Purpose: Gateway-compatible entry vector, with insert of the EGFP gene
Depositing lab: Thomas Gonatopoulos-Pournatzis. Depositing organization: National Cancer Institute (NCI). Publication: Genome-scale exon perturbation screens uncover exons critical for cell fitness. Xiao MS, Damodaran AP, Kumari B, Dickson E, Xing K, On TA, Parab N, King HE, Perez AR, Guiblet WM, Duncan G, Che A, Chari R, Andresson T, Vidigal JA, Weatheritt RJ, Aregger M, Gonatopoulos-Pournatzis T. Mol Cell. 2024 Jul 11;84(13):2553-2572.e19. doi: 10.1016/j.molcel.2024.05.024. Epub 2024 Jun 24. PubMed 38917794.
Backbone
  Vector backbone: pDONR223
  Vector type: Mammalian Expression ; Gateway entry vector
Growth in bacteria
  Bacterial resistance: Spectinomycin, 50 μg/mL
  Growth temperature: 37°C
  Growth strain: NEB Stable
  Copy number: High Copy
Gene/Insert
  Gene/Insert name: EGFP
  Species: Aequorea victoria
  Cloning method: Gateway Cloning
Terms and licenses: Academic/Nonprofit Terms; Industry Terms: Not Available to Industry
How to cite: pDONR223-EGFP was a gift from Thomas Gonatopoulos-Pournatzis (Addgene plasmid # 209057 ; http://n2t.net/addgene:209057 ; RRID:Addgene_209057)
